>Addgene plasmid #86293 | pFETCh_CEBPA | depositor full sequence | sequence record 168174 | Full Sequence
TCAAGGGGCTGGGCGCCGCGCACCCCGACCTCCGCGCGAGTGGCGGCAGCGGCGCGGGCAAGGCCAAGAA
GTCGGTGGACAAGAACAGCAACGAGTACCGGGTGCGGCGCGAGCGCAACAACATCGCGGTGCGCAAGAGC
CGCGACAAGGCCAAGCAGCGCAACGTGGAGACGCAGCAGAAGGTGCTGGAGCTGACCAGTGACAATGACC
GCCTGCGCAAGCGGGTGGAACAGCTGAGCCGCGAACTGGACACGCTGCGGGGCATCTTCCGCCAGCTGCC
AGAGAGCTCCTTGGTCAAGGCCATGGGCAACTGCGCAGGGAGCGGAGGAGGTTCCGGTGGAGGTGGTTCT
GGAGATTACAAGGATGACGACGATAAGGGCGATTACAAGGATGACGACGATAAGGGAGATTACAAGGATG
ACGACGATAAGGTTTCAGGAAGCGGAGCTACTAACTTCAGCCTGCTGAAGCAGGCTGGAGACGTGGAGGA
GAACCCTGGACCTGGATCGTTTCGCATGATTGAACAAGATGGATTGCACGCAGGTTCTCCGGCCGCTTGG
GTGGAGAGGCTATTCGGCTATGACTGGGCACAACAGACAATCGGCTGCTCTGATGCCGCCGTGTTCCGGC
TGTCAGCGCAGGGGCGCCCGGTTCTTTTTGTCAAGACCGACCTGTCCGGTGCCCTGAATGAACTGCAGGA
CGAGGCAGCGCGGCTATCGTGGCTGGCCACGACGGGCGTTCCTTGCGCAGCTGTGCTCGACGTTGTCACT
GAAGCGGGAAGGGACTGGCTGCTATTGGGCGAAGTGCCGGGGCAGGATCTCCTGTCATCTCACCTTGCTC
CTGCCGAGAAAGTATCCATCATGGCTGATGCAATGCGGCGGCTGCATACGCTTGATCCGGCTACCTGCCC
ATTCGACCACCAAGCGAAACATCGCATCGAGCGAGCACGTACTCGGATGGAAGCCGGTCTTGTCGATCAG
GATGATCTGGACGAAGAGCATCAGGGGCTCGCGCCAGCCGAACTGTTCGCCAGGCTCAAGGCGCGCATGC
CCGACGGCGAGGATCTCGTCGTGACCCATGGCGATGCCTGCTTGCCGAATATCATGGTGGAAAATGGCCG
CTTTTCTGGATTCATCGACTGTGGCCGGCTGGGTGTGGCCGACCGCTATCAGGACATAGCGTTGGCTACC
CGTGATATTGCTGAAGAGCTTGGCGGCGAATGGGCTGACCGCTTCCTCGTGCTTTACGGTATCGCCGCTC
CCGATTCGCAGCGCATCGCCTTCTATCGCCTTCTTGACGAGTTCTTCTGATTCGAACATCGCGCGGCTGT
GGGACCGCCCTGGGCCAGCCTCCGGCGGGGACCCAGGGAGTGGTTTGGGGTCGCCGGATCTCGAGGCTTG
CCCGAGCCGTGCGAGCCAGGACTAGGAGATTCCGGTGCCTCCTGAAAGCCTGGCCTGCTCCGCGTGTCCC
CTCCCTTCCTCTGCGCCGGACTTGGTGCGTCTAAGATGAGGGGGCCAGGCGGTGGCTTCTCCCTGCGAGG
AGGGGAGAATTCTTGGGGCTGAGCTGGGAGCCCGGCAACTCTAGTATTTAGGATAACCTTGTGCCTTGGA
AATGCAAACTCACCGCTCCAATGCCTACTGAGTAGGGGGAGCAAATCGTGCCTTGTCATTTTATTTGGAG
GTTTCCTGCCTCCTTCCCGAGGCTACAGCAGACCCCCATGAGAGAAGGAGGGGAGCAGGCCCGTGGCAGG
AGGAGGGCTCAGGGAGCTGAGATCCCGACAAGCCCGCCAGCCCCAGCCGCTCCTCCACGCCTGTCCTTAG
AAAGGGGTGGAAACATAGGGACTTGGGGCTTGGAACCTAAGGTTGTTCCCCTAGTTCTACATGAAGGTGG
AGGGTCTCTAGTTCCACGCCTCTCCCACCTCCCTCCGCACACACCCCACCCCAGCCTGCTATAGGCTGGG
CTTCCCCTTGGGGCGGAACTCACTGCGATGGGGGTCACCAGGTGACCAGTGGGAGCCCCCACCCCGAGCT
TGGAAAGTCCTCTCCACTGACTGTAGCCTCCAATTCACTGGCCGTCGTTCACTGGCCGTCGTTTTACAAC
GTCGTGACTGGGAAAACCCTGGCGTTACCCAACTTAATCGCCTTGCAGCACATCCCCCTTTCGCCAGCTG
GCGTAATAGCGAAGAGGCCCGCACCGATCGCCCTTCCCAACAGTTGCGCAGCCTGAATGGCGAATGCGAT
TTATTCAACAAAGCCGCCGTCCCGTCAAGTCAGCGTAATGCTCTGCCAGTGTTACAACCAATTAACCAAT
TCTGATTAGAAAAACTCATCGAGCATCAAATGAAACTGCAATTTATTCATATCAGGATTATCAATACCAT
ATTTTTGAAAAAGCCGTTTCTGTAATGAAGGAGAAAACTCACCGAGGCAGTTCCATAGGATGGCAAGATC
CTGGTATCGGTCTGCGATTCCGACTCGTCCAACATCAATACAACCTATTAATTTCCCCTCGTCAAAAATA
AGGTTATCAAGTGAGAAATCACCATGAGTGACGACTGAATCCGGTGAGAATGGCAAAAGCTTATGCATTT
CTTTCCAGACTTGTTCAACAGGCCAGCCATTACGCTCGTCATCAAAATCACTCGCATCAACCAAACCGTT
ATTCATTCGTGATTGCGCCTGAGCGAGACGAAATACGCGATCGCTGTTAAAAGGACAATTACAAACAGGA
ATCGAATGCAACCGGCGCAGGAACACTGCCAGCGCATCAACAATATTTTCACCTGAATCAGGATATTCTT
CTAATACCTGGAATGCTGTTTTCCCGGGGATCGCAGTGGTGAGTAACCATGCATCATCAGGAGTACGGAT
AAAATGCTTGATGGTCGGAAGAGGCATAAATTCCGTCAGCCAGTTTAGTCTGACCATCTCATCTGTAACA
TCATTGGCAACGCTACCTTTGCCATGTTTCAGAAACAACTCTGGCGCATCGGGCTTCCCATACAATCGAT
AGATTGTCGCACCTGATTGCCCGACATTATCGCGAGCCCATTTATACCCATATAAATCAGCATCCATGTT
GGAATTTAATCGCGGCTTCGAGCAAGACGTTTCCCGTTGAATATGGCTCATAACACCCCTTGTATTACTG
TTTATGTAAGCAGACAGTTTTATTGTTCATGATGATATATTTTTATCTTGTGCAATGTAACATCAGAGAT
TTTGAGACACAACGTGGCTTTGTTGAATAAATCGAACTTTTGCTGAGTTGAAGGATCAGATCACGCATCT
TCCCGACAACGCAGACCGTTCCGTGGCAAAGCAAAAGTTCAAAATCACCAACTGGTCCACCTACAACAAA
GCTCTCATCAACCGTGGCTCCCTCACTTTCTGGCTGGATGATGGGGCGATTCAGGCCTGGTATGAGTCAG
CAACACCTTCTTCACGAGGCAGACCTCTCGACGGAGTTCCACTGAGCGTCAGACCCCGTAGAAAAGATCA
AAGGATCTTCTTGAGATCCTTTTTTTCTGCGCGTAATCTGCTGCTTGCAAACAAAAAAACCACCGCTACC
AGCGGTGGTTTGTTTGCCGGATCAAGAGCTACCAACTCTTTTTCCGAAGGTAACTGGCTTCAGCAGAGCG
CAGATACCAAATACTGTTCTTCTAGTGTAGCCGTAGTTAGGCCACCACTTCAAGAACTCTGTAGCACCGC
CTACATACCTCGCTCTGCTAATCCTGTTACCAGTGGCTGCTGCCAGTGGCGATAAGTCGTGTCTTACCGG
GTTGGACTCAAGACGATAGTTACCGGATAAGGCGCAGCGGTCGGGCTGAACGGGGGGTTCGTGCACACAG
CCCAGCTTGGAGCGAACGACCTACACCGAACTGAGATACCTACAGCGTGAGCTATGAGAAAGCGCCACGC
TTCCCGAAGGGAGAAAGGCGGACAGGTATCCGGTAAGCGGCAGGGTCGGAACAGGAGAGCGCACGAGGGA
GCTTCCAGGGGGAAACGCCTGGTATCTTTATAGTCCTGTCGGGTTTCGCCACCTCTGACTTGAGCGTCGA
TTTTTGTGATGCTCGTCAGGGGGGCGGAGCCTATGGAAAAACGCCAGCAACGCGGCCTTTTTACGGTTCC
TGGCCTTTTGCTGGCCTTTTGCTCACATGTTCTTTCCTGCGTTATCCCCTGATTCTGTGGATAACCGTAT
TACCGCCTTTGAGTGAGCTGATACCGCTCGCCGCAGCCGAACGACCGAGCGCAGCGAGTCAGTGAGCGAG
GAAGCGGAAGAAGCTCGCACATTCAGCAGCGTTTTTCAGCGCGTTTTCGATCAACGTTTCAATGTTGGTA
TCAACACCAGGTTTAACTTTGAACTTATCGGCACTGACGGTTACTGATTTTGAACTTTTGCTTTGCCACG
GAACGGTCTGCGTTGTCGGGAAGATGCGTGATCTGATCCTTCAACTCAGCAAAAGTTCCCAATACGCAAA
CCGCCTCTCCCCGCGCGTTGGCCGATTCATTAATGCAGCTGGCACGACAGGTTTCCCGACTGGAAAGCGG
GCAGTGAGCGCAACGCAATTAATGTGAGTTAGCTCACTCATTAGGCACCCCAGGCTTTACACTTTATGCT
TCCGGCTCGTATGTTGTGTGGAATTGTGAGCGGATAACAATTTCACACAGGAAACAGCTATGACCATGAT
TACGCCAAGCTTGCATGCCTGCAGGTCGACTCTAGAGGATCCCCGGGTACCGAGCTCGAATTAGCTTGCA
TGCCTGCAGGTCAATTCCCTGGCATTATGCCCAGTACATGACCTTATGGGACTTTCCTACTTGGCAGTAC
ATCTACGTATTAGTCATCGCTATTACCATGGTGATGCGGTTTTGGCAGTACATCAATGGGCGTGGATAGC
GGTTTGACTCACGGGGATTTCAAGTCTCCACCCCATTGACGTCAATGGGAGTTTGTTTTGGCACCAAAAT
CAACGGGACTTTCCAAAATGTCGTAACAACTCCGCCCCATTGACGCAAATGGGCGGTAGGCGTGTACGGT
GGGAGGTCTATATAAGCAGAGCTCGTTTAGTGAACCGTCAGATCGCCTGGAGACGCCATCCACGCTGTTT
TGACCTCCATAGGAGACACCGGGACCGATCCAGCCTGGGGATCCCGACCATGGCTTCGTACCCCTGCCAT
CAACACGCGTCTGCGTTCGACCAGGCTGCGCGTTCTCGCGGCCATAGCAACCGACGTACGGCGTTGCGCC
CTCGCCGGCAGCAAGAAGCCACGGAAGTCCGCCTGGAGCAGAAAATGCCCACGCTACTGCGGGTTTATAT
AGACGGTCCTCACGGGATGGGGAAAACCACCACCACGCAACTGCTGGTGGCCCTGGGTTCGCGCGACGAT
ATCGTCTACGTACCCGAGCCGATGACTTACTGGCAGGTGCTGGGGGCTTCCGAGACAATCGCGAACATCT
ACACCACACAACACCGCCTCGACCAGGGTGAGATATCGGCCGGGGACGCGGCGGTGGTAATGACAAGCGC
CCAGATAACAATGGGCATGCCTTATGCCGTGACCGACGCCGTTCTGGCTCCTCATATCGGGGGGGAGGCT
GGGAGCTCACATGCCCCGCCCCCGGCCCTCACCCTCATCTTCGACCGCCATCCCATCGCCGCCCTCCTGT
GCTACCCGGCCGCGCGATACCTTATGGGCAGCATGACCCCCCAGGCCGTGCTGGCGTTCGTGGCCCTCAT
CCCGCCGACCTTGCCCGGCACAAACATCGTGTTGGGGGCCCTTCCGGAGGACAGACACATCGACCGCCTG
GCCAAACGCCAGCGCCCCGGCGAGCGGCTTGACCTGGCTATGCTGGCCGCGATTCGCCGCGTTTACGGGC
TGCTTGCCAATACGGTGCGGTATCTGCAGGGCGGCGGGTCGTGGCGGGAGGATTGGGGACAGCTTTCGGG
GACGGCCGTGCCGCCCCAGGGTGCCGAGCCCCAGAGCAACGCGGGCCCACGACCCCATATCGGGGACACG
TTATTTACCCTGTTTCGGGCCCCCGAGTTGCTGGCCCCCAACGGCGACCTGTACAACGTGTTTGCCTGGG
CCTTGGACGTCTTGGCCAAACGCCTCCGTCCCATGCACGTCTTTATCCTGGATTACGACCAATCGCCCGC
CGGCTGCCGGGACGCCCTGCTGCAACTTACCTCCGGGATGGTCCAGACCCACGTCACCACCCCCGGCTCC
ATACCGACGATCTGCGACCTGGCGCGCACGTTTGCCCGGGAGATGGGGGAGGCTAACTGAGGATCCCACG
TCACTATTGTATACTCTATATTATACTCTATGTTATACTCTGTAATCCTACTCAATAAACGTGTCACGCC
TGTGAAACCGTACTAAGTCTCCCGTGTATTCTTATCACCATCAGGTGACATCCTCGCCCAGGCTGTCAAT
CATGCCGGTATCGATTCCAGTAGCACCGGCCCCACGCTGACAACCCACTCTTGCAGCGTTAGCAGCGCCC
CTCTTAACAAGCCGACCCCCACCAGCGTCGCGGTTACTAACACTCCTCTCCCCGACCTGCAGCCCAGCT
Features (pLannotate 1.2.2; 20 found; start..end, strand, type, name):
    351..404     +  CDS            3xFLAG (fragment): three tandem FLAG® epitope tags
    408..432     +  CDS            3xFLAG (fragment): three tandem FLAG® epitope tags
    516..1307    +  CDS            neo: KKA2_KLEPN - Also known as kan, nptII. Experimental evidence at protein level: Swiss-Prot protein existence level 1. Resistance to kanamycin, neomycin, paromomycin, ribostamycin, butirosin and gentamicin B. From Klebsiella pneumoniae.
   2078..2234    +  CDS            lacZα (fragment): LacZα fragment of β-galactosidase; lacZ fragment
   2316..3131    -  CDS            KanR: aminoglycoside phosphotransferase; aph(3')-Ia; confers resistance to kanamycin in bacteria or G418 (Geneticin®) in eukaryotes
   3316..3456    +  CDS            TRA2_ECOLX (fragment): Protein predicted: Swiss-Prot protein existence level 4. Required for transposition of transposon Tn903. From Escherichia coli.
   3511..4099    +  rep_origin     ori: high-copy-number ColE1/pMB1/pBR322/pUC origin of replication
   4468..4557    +  CDS            lacI (fragment): lac repressor; lacI; The lac repressor binds to the lac operator to inhibit transcription in E. coli. This inhibition can be relieved by adding lactose or isopropyl-β-D-thiogalactopyranoside (IPTG).
   4570..4591    +  protein_bind   CAP binding site: CAP binding activates transcription in the presence of cAMP. E. coli catabolite activator protein
   4606..4636    +  promoter       lac promoter: promoter for the E. coli lac operon
   4644..4660    +  protein_bind   lac operator: The lac repressor binds to the lac operator to inhibit transcription in E. coli. This inhibition can be relieved by adding lactose or isopropyl-β-D-thiogalactopyranoside (IPTG). lac repressor encoded by lacI
   4697..4752    -  misc_feature   MCS: pUC18/19 multiple cloning site
   4753..4772    -  misc_feature   MCS (fragment): pUC18/19 multiple cloning site
   4778..4860    +  enhancer       CMV enhancer (fragment): human cytomegalovirus immediate early enhancer; contains an 18-bp deletion relative to the standard CMV enhancer
   4932..4949    -  promoter       CMV promoter (fragment): human cytomegalovirus (CMV) immediate early promoter
   5012..5063    +  promoter       CMVd2 promoter: truncated human cytomegalovirus (CMV) immediate early promoter that yields moderately reduced expression relative to the full-length promoter
   5154..5225    -  CDS            UL24_HHV11 (fragment): Experimental evidence at protein level: Swiss-Prot protein existence level 1. May participate in nuclear egress of viral particles. Plays a role in the dispersal of several host nucleolar proteins including NCL/nucleolin and NPM1. Since deletion of host NCL/nucleolin negatively impact on nuclear egress, UL24 supposedly acts on this process through its effect on host nucleoli. From Human herpesvirus 1 (strain 17) (HHV-1) (Human herpes simplex virus 1).
   5295..6290    +  CDS            ΔTK: truncated herpes simplex virus thymidine kinase (Salomon et al., 1995) confers sensitivity to nucleoside analogs such as acyclovir or ganciclovir
   6402..6563    +  CDS            UL122 (fragment): VIE2_HCMVT - Experimental evidence at protein level: Swiss-Prot protein existence level 1. Stimulates viral early and late gene expression and thus play a crucial role in the regulation of productive infection. In addition, activates quiescent cells to reenter the cell cycle and upregulates several E2F-responsive genes, which are responsible for pushing the cell into S phase. In S-phase, inhibits cellular DNA synthesis and blocks further cell cycle progression. From Human cytomegalovirus (strain Towne) (HHV-5) (Human herpesvirus 5).
   6558..317     +  CDS            CEBPA (fragment) (across the origin): CEBPA_HUMAN - Also known as CEBP From Homo sapiens (Human).
