>Addgene plasmid #86293 | pFETCh_CEBPA | addgene full sequence | sequence record 190342 | Addgene NGS Result
CGACCTGCAGCCCAGCTTCAAGGGGCTGGGCGCCGCGCACCCCGACCTCCGCGCGAGTGGCGGCAGCGGC
GCGGGCAAGGCCAAGAAGTCGGTGGACAAGAACAGCAACGAGTACCGGGTGCGGCGCGAGCGCAACAACA
TCGCGGTGCGCAAGAGCCGCGACAAGGCCAAGCAGCGCAACGTGGAGACGCAGCAGAAGGTGCTGGAGCT
GACCAGTGACAATGACCGCCTGCGCAAGCGGGTGGAACAGCTGAGCCGCGAACTGGACACGCTGCGGGGC
ATCTTCCGCCAGCTGCCAGAGAGCTCCTTGGTCAAGGCCATGGGCAACTGCGCAGGGAGCGGAGGAGGTT
CCGGTGGAGGTGGTTCTGGAGATTACAAGGATGACGACGATAAGGGCGATTACAAGGATGACGACGATAA
GGGAGATTACAAGGATGACGACGATAAGGTTTCAGGAAGCGGAGCTACTAACTTCAGCCTGCTGAAGCAG
GCTGGAGACGTGGAGGAGAACCCTGGACCTGGATCGTTTCGCATGATTGAACAAGATGGATTGCACGCAG
GTTCTCCGGCCGCTTGGGTGGAGAGGCTATTCGGCTATGACTGGGCACAACAGACAATCGGCTGCTCTGA
TGCCGCCGTGTTCCGGCTGTCAGCGCAGGGGCGCCCGGTTCTTTTTGTCAAGACCGACCTGTCCGGTGCC
CTGAATGAACTGCAGGACGAGGCAGCGCGGCTATCGTGGCTGGCCACGACGGGCGTTCCTTGCGCAGCTG
TGCTCGACGTTGTCACTGAAGCGGGAAGGGACTGGCTGCTATTGGGCGAAGTGCCGGGGCAGGATCTCCT
GTCATCTCACCTTGCTCCTGCCGAGAAAGTATCCATCATGGCTGATGCAATGCGGCGGCTGCATACGCTT
GATCCGGCTACCTGCCCATTCGACCACCAAGCGAAACATCGCATCGAGCGAGCACGTACTCGGATGGAAG
CCGGTCTTGTCGATCAGGATGATCTGGACGAAGAGCATCAGGGGCTCGCGCCAGCCGAACTGTTCGCCAG
GCTCAAGGCGCGCATGCCCGACGGCGAGGATCTCGTCGTGACCCATGGCGATGCCTGCTTGCCGAATATC
ATGGTGGAAAATGGCCGCTTTTCTGGATTCATCGACTGTGGCCGGCTGGGTGTGGCCGACCGCTATCAGG
ACATAGCGTTGGCTACCCGTGATATTGCTGAAGAGCTTGGCGGCGAATGGGCTGACCGCTTCCTCGTGCT
TTACGGTATCGCCGCTCCCGATTCGCAGCGCATCGCCTTCTATCGCCTTCTTGACGAGTTCTTCTGATTC
GAACATCGCGCGGCTGTGGGACCGCCCTGGGCCAGCCTCCGGCGGGGACCCAGGGAGTGGTTTGGGGTCG
CCGGATCTCGAGGCTTGCCCGAGCCGTGCGAGCCAGGACTAGGAGATTCCGGTGCCTCCTGAAAGCCTGG
CCTGCTCCGCGTGTCCCCTCCCTTCCTCTGCGCCGGACTTGGTGCGTCTAAGATGAGGGGGCCAGGCGGT
GGCTTCTCCCTGCGAGGAGGGGAGAATTCTTGGGGCTGAGCTGGGAGCCCGGCAACTCTAGTATTTAGGA
TAACCTTGTGCCTTGGAAATGCAAACTCACCGCTCCAATGCCTACTGAGTAGGGGGAGCAAATCGTGCCT
TGTCATTTTATTTGGAGGTTTCCTGCCTCCTTCCCGAGGCTACAGCAGACCCCCATGAGAGAAGGAGGGG
AGCAGGCCCGTGGCAGGAGGAGGGCTCAGGGAGCTGAGATCCCGACAAGCCCGCCAGCCCCAGCCGCTCC
TCCACGCCTGTCCTTAGAAAGGGGTGGAAACATAGGGACTTGGGGCTTGGAACCTAAGGTTGTTCCCCTA
GTTCTACATGAAGGTGGAGGGTCTCTAGTTCCACGCCTCTCCCACCTCCCTCCGCACACACCCCACCCCA
GCCTGCTATAGGCTGGGCTTCCCCTTGGGGCGGAACTCACTGCGATGGGGGTCACCAGGTGACCAGTGGG
AGCCCCCACCCCGAGCTTGGAAAGTCCTCTCCACTGACTGTAGCCTCCAATTCACTGGCCGTCGTTCACT
GGCCGTCGTTTTACAACGTCGTGACTGGGAAAACCCTGGCGTTACCCAACTTAATCGCCTTGCAGCACAT
CCCCCTTTCGCCAGCTGGCGTAATAGCGAAGAGGCCCGCACCGATCGCCCTTCCCAACAGTTGCGCAGCC
TGAATGGCGAATGCGATTTATTCAACAAAGCCGCCGTCCCGTCAAGTCAGCGTAATGCTCTGCCAGTGTT
ACAACCAATTAACCAATTCTGATTAGAAAAACTCATCGAGCATCAAATGAAACTGCAATATATTCATATC
AGGATTATCAATACCATATTTTTGAAAAAGCCGTTTCTGTAATGAAGGAGAAAACTCACCGAGGCAGTTC
CATAGGATGGCAAGATCCTGGTATCGGTCTGCGATTCCGACTCGTCCAACATCAATACAACCTATTAATT
TCCCCTCGTCAAAAATAAGGTTATCAAGTGAGAAATCACCATGAGTGACGACTGAATCCGGTGAGAATGG
CAAAAGCTTATGCATTTCTTTCCAGACTTGTTCAACAGGCCAGCCATTACGCTCGTCATCAAAATCACTC
GCATCAACCAAACCGTTATTCATTCGTGATTGCGCCTGAGCGAGACGAAATACGCGATCGCTGTTAAAAG
GACAATTACAAACAGGAATCGAATGCAACCGGCGCAGGAACACTGCCAGCGCATCAACAATATTTTCACC
TGAATCAGGATATTCTTCTAATACCTGGAATGCTGTTTTCCCGGGGATCGCAGTGGTGAGTAACCATGCA
TCATCAGGAGTACGGATAAAATGCTTGATGGTCGGAAGAGGCATAAATTCCGTCAGCCAGTTTAGTCTGA
CCATCTCATCTGTAACATCATTGGCAACGCTACCTTTGCCATGTTTCAGAAACAACTCTGGCGCATCGGG
CTTCCCATACAATCGATAGATTGTCGCACCTGATTGCCCGACATTATCGCGAGCCCATTTATACCCATAT
AAATCAGCATCCATGTTGGAATTTAATCGCGGCTTCGAGCAAGACGTTTCCCGTTGAATATGGCTCATAA
CACCCCTTGTATTACTGTTTATGTAAGCAGACAGTTTTATTGTTCATGATGATATATTTTTATCTTGTGC
AATGTAACATCAGAGATTTTGAGACACAACGTGGCTTTGTTGAATAAATCGAACTTTTGCTGAGTTGAAG
GATCAGATCACGCATCTTCCCGACAACGCAGACCGTTCCGTGGCAAAGCAAAAGTTCAAAATCACCAACT
GGTCCACCTACAACAAAGCTCTCATCAACCGTGGCTCCCTCACTTTCTGGCTGGATGATGGGGCGATTCA
GGCCTGGTATGAGTCAGCAACACCTTCTTCACGAGGCAGACCTCTCGACGGAGTTCCACTGAGCGTCAGA
CCCCGTAGAAAAGATCAAAGGATCTTCTTGAGATCCTTTTTTTCTGCGCGTAATCTGCTGCTTGCAAACA
AAAAAACCACCGCTACCAGCGGTGGTTTGTTTGCCGGATCAAGAGCTACCAACTCTTTTTCCGAAGGTAA
CTGGCTTCAGCAGAGCGCAGATACCAAATACTGTTCTTCTAGTGTAGCCGTAGTTAGGCCACCACTTCAA
GAACTCTGTAGCACCGCCTACATACCTCGCTCTGCTAATCCTGTTACCAGTGGCTGCTGCCAGTGGCGAT
AAGTCGTGTCTTACCGGGTTGGACTCAAGACGATAGTTACCGGATAAGGCGCAGCGGTCGGGCTGAACGG
GGGGTTCGTGCACACAGCCCAGCTTGGAGCGAACGACCTACACCGAACTGAGATACCTACAGCGTGAGCT
ATGAGAAAGCGCCACGCTTCCCGAAGGGAGAAAGGCGGACAGGTATCCGGTAAGCGGCAGGGTCGGAACA
GGAGAGCGCACGAGGGAGCTTCCAGGGGGAAACGCCTGGTATCTTTATAGTCCTGTCGGGTTTCGCCACC
TCTGACTTGAGCGTCGATTTTTGTGATGCTCGTCAGGGGGGCGGAGCCTATGGAAAAACGCCAGCAACGC
GGCCTTTTTACGGTTCCTGGCCTTTTGCTGGCCTTTTGCTCACATGTTCTTTCCTGCGTTATCCCCTGAT
TCTGTGGATAACCGTATTACCGCCTTTGAGTGAGCTGATACCGCTCGCCGCAGCCGAACGACCGAGCGCA
GCGAGTCAGTGAGCGAGGAAGCGGAAGAAGCTCGCACATTCAGCAGCGTTTTTCAGCGCGTTTTCGATCA
ACGTTTCAATGTTGGTATCAACACCAGGTTTAACTTTGAACTTATCGGCACTGACGGTTACTGATTTTGA
ACTTTTGCTTTGCCACGGAACGGTCTGCGTTGTCGGGAAGATGCGTGATCTGATCCTTCAACTCAGCAAA
AGTTCCCAATACGCAAACCGCCTCTCCCCGCGCGTTGGCCGATTCATTAATGCAGCTGGCACGACAGGTT
TCCCGACTGGAAAGCGGGCAGTGAGCGCAACGCAATTAATGTGAGTTAGCTCACTCATTAGGCACCCCAG
GCTTTACACTTTATGCTTCCGGCTCGTATGTTGTGTGGAATTGTGAGCGGATAACAATTTCACACAGGAA
ACAGCTATGACCATGATTACGCCAAGCTTGCATGCCTGCAGGTCGACTCTAGAGGATCCCCGGGTACCGA
GCTCGAATTAGCTTGCATGCCTGCAGGTCAATTCCCTGGCATTATGCCCAGTACATGACCTTATGGGACT
TTCCTACTTGGCAGTACATCTACGTATTAGTCATCGCTATTACCATGGTGATGCGGTTTTGGCAGTACAT
CAATGGGCGTGGATAGCGGTTTGACTCACGGGGATTTCAAGTCTCCACCCCATTGACGTCAATGGGAGTT
TGTTTTGGCACCAAAATCAACGGGACTTTCCAAAATGTCGTAACAACTCCGCCCCATTGACGCAAATGGG
CGGTAGGCGTGTACGGTGGGAGGTCTATATAAGCAGAGCTCGTTTAGTGAACCGTCAGATCGCCTGGAGA
CGCCATCCACGCTGTTTTGACCTCCATAGGAGACACCGGGACCGATCCAGCCTGGGGATCCCGACCATGG
CTTCGTACCCCTGCCATCAACACGCGTCTGCGTTCGACCAGGCTGCGCGTTCTCGCGGCCATAGCAACCG
ACGTACGGCGTTGCGCCCTCGCCGGCAGCAAGAAGCCACGGAAGTCCGCCTGGAGCAGAAAATGCCCACG
CTACTGCGGGTTTATATAGACGGTCCTCACGGGATGGGGAAAACCACCACCACGCAACTGCTGGTGGCCC
TGGGTTCGCGCGACGATATCGTCTACGTACCCGAGCCGATGACTTACTGGCAGGTGCTGGGGGCTTCCGA
GACAATCGCGAACATCTACACCACACAACACCGCCTCGACCAGGGTGAGATATCGGCCGGGGACGCGGCG
GTGGTAATGACAAGCGCCCAGATAACAATGGGCATGCCTTATGCCGTGACCGACGCCGTTCTGGCTCCTC
ATATCGGGGGGGAGGCTGGGAGCTCACATGCCCCGCCCCCGGCCCTCACCCTCATCTTCGACCGCCATCC
CATCGCCGCCCTCCTGTGCTACCCGGCCGCGCGATACCTTATGGGCAGCATGACCCCCCAGGCCGTGCTG
GCGTTCGTGGCCCTCATCCCGCCGACCTTGCCCGGCACAAACATCGTGTTGGGGGCCCTTCCGGAGGACA
GACACATCGACCGCCTGGCCAAACGCCAGCGCCCCGGCGAGCGGCTTGACCTGGCTATGCTGGCCGCGAT
TCGCCGCGTTTACGGGCTGCTTGCCAATACGGTGCGGTATCTGCAGGGCGGCGGGTCGTGGCGGGAGGAT
TGGGGACAGCTTTCGGGGACGGCCGTGCCGCCCCAGGGTGCCGAGCCCCAGAGCAACGCGGGCCCACGAC
CCCATATCGGGGACACGTTATTTACCCTGTTTCGGGCCCCCGAGTTGCTGGCCCCCAACGGCGACCTGTA
CAACGTGTTTGCCTGGGCCTTGGACGTCTTGGCCAAACGCCTCCGTCCCATGCACGTCTTTATCCTGGAT
TACGACCAATCGCCCGCCGGCTGCCGGGACGCCCTGCTGCAACTTACCTCCGGGATGGTCCAGACCCACG
TCACCACCCCCGGCTCCATACCGACGATCTGCGACCTGGCGCGCACGTTTGCCCGGGAGATGGGGGAGGC
TAACTGAGGATCCCACGTCACTATTGTATACTCTATATTATACTCTATGTTATACTCTGTAATCCTACTC
AATAAACGTGTCACGCCTGTGAAACCGTACTAAGTCTCCCGTGTATTCTTATCACCATCAGGTGACATCC
TCGCCCAGGCTGTCAATCATGCCGGTATCGATTCCAGTAGCACCGGCCCCACGCTGACAACCCACTCTTG
CAGCGTTAGCAGCGCCCCTCTTAACAAGCCGACCCCCACCAGCGTCGCGGTTACTAACACTCCTCTCCC
Features (pLannotate 1.2.2; 20 found; start..end, strand, type, name):
    368..421     +  CDS            3xFLAG (fragment): three tandem FLAG® epitope tags
    425..449     +  CDS            3xFLAG (fragment): three tandem FLAG® epitope tags
    533..1324    +  CDS            neo: KKA2_KLEPN - Also known as kan, nptII. Experimental evidence at protein level: Swiss-Prot protein existence level 1. Resistance to kanamycin, neomycin, paromomycin, ribostamycin, butirosin and gentamicin B. From Klebsiella pneumoniae.
   2095..2251    +  CDS            lacZα (fragment): LacZα fragment of β-galactosidase; lacZ fragment
   2333..3148    -  CDS            KanR: aminoglycoside phosphotransferase; aph(3')-Ia; confers resistance to kanamycin in bacteria or G418 (Geneticin®) in eukaryotes
   3333..3473    +  CDS            TRA2_ECOLX (fragment): Protein predicted: Swiss-Prot protein existence level 4. Required for transposition of transposon Tn903. From Escherichia coli.
   3528..4116    +  rep_origin     ori: high-copy-number ColE1/pMB1/pBR322/pUC origin of replication
   4485..4574    +  CDS            lacI (fragment): lac repressor; lacI; The lac repressor binds to the lac operator to inhibit transcription in E. coli. This inhibition can be relieved by adding lactose or isopropyl-β-D-thiogalactopyranoside (IPTG).
   4587..4608    +  protein_bind   CAP binding site: CAP binding activates transcription in the presence of cAMP. E. coli catabolite activator protein
   4623..4653    +  promoter       lac promoter: promoter for the E. coli lac operon
   4661..4677    +  protein_bind   lac operator: The lac repressor binds to the lac operator to inhibit transcription in E. coli. This inhibition can be relieved by adding lactose or isopropyl-β-D-thiogalactopyranoside (IPTG). lac repressor encoded by lacI
   4714..4769    -  misc_feature   MCS: pUC18/19 multiple cloning site
   4770..4789    -  misc_feature   MCS (fragment): pUC18/19 multiple cloning site
   4795..4877    +  enhancer       CMV enhancer (fragment): human cytomegalovirus immediate early enhancer; contains an 18-bp deletion relative to the standard CMV enhancer
   4949..4966    -  promoter       CMV promoter (fragment): human cytomegalovirus (CMV) immediate early promoter
   5029..5080    +  promoter       CMVd2 promoter: truncated human cytomegalovirus (CMV) immediate early promoter that yields moderately reduced expression relative to the full-length promoter
   5171..5242    -  CDS            UL24_HHV11 (fragment): Experimental evidence at protein level: Swiss-Prot protein existence level 1. May participate in nuclear egress of viral particles. Plays a role in the dispersal of several host nucleolar proteins including NCL/nucleolin and NPM1. Since deletion of host NCL/nucleolin negatively impact on nuclear egress, UL24 supposedly acts on this process through its effect on host nucleoli. From Human herpesvirus 1 (strain 17) (HHV-1) (Human herpes simplex virus 1).
   5312..6307    +  CDS            ΔTK: truncated herpes simplex virus thymidine kinase (Salomon et al., 1995) confers sensitivity to nucleoside analogs such as acyclovir or ganciclovir
   6419..1       +  CDS            UL122 (fragment) (across the origin): VIE2_HCMVT - Experimental evidence at protein level: Swiss-Prot protein existence level 1. Stimulates viral early and late gene expression and thus play a crucial role in the regulation of productive infection. In addition, activates quiescent cells to reenter the cell cycle and upregulates several E2F-responsive genes, which are responsible for pushing the cell into S phase. In S-phase, inhibits cellular DNA synthesis and blocks further cell cycle progression. From Human cytomegalovirus (strain Towne) (HHV-5) (Human herpesvirus 5).
   6575..334     +  CDS            CEBPA (fragment) (across the origin): CEBPA_HUMAN - Also known as CEBP From Homo sapiens (Human).
