[The description below was written by a language model from this plasmid's Addgene catalogue record and pLannotate feature annotations shown in this document.]
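Description:
pFETCh_CEBPA is a homology-directed repair donor plasmid built on the pFETCh_Donor backbone and used to add a C-terminal 3xFLAG epitope to the endogenous human CEBPA gene by CRISPR editing. It is a 6,579 bp high-copy plasmid with a ColE1/pUC-type origin and a bacterial kanamycin resistance gene (aph(3')-Ia), plus pUC-derived remnants such as the lac promoter/operator, lacZα fragment and multiple cloning site. The two sequence records (depositor and repository NGS) carry the same features in the same order, offset by a few bases.

The payload was assembled by Gibson cloning and consists of CEBPA homology arms flanking a 3xFLAG-P2A-NeoR cassette. The annotated CEBPA coding fragment, representing the end of the gene in the 5' arm, runs directly into the 3xFLAG sequence and then the neo (nptII) open reading frame. The P2A peptide and the 3' arm are not annotated as features, though the unannotated stretch after neo is consistent with the latter. After correct integration, the native CEBPA promoter drives a single transcript that yields FLAG-tagged CEBPA and, through P2A ribosomal skipping, a separate neomycin phosphotransferase, so edited cells can be selected with G418. The final CEBPA codon is silently altered to discourage sgRNA recognition of the donor. Outside the arms, the table shows CMV enhancer/promoter fragments upstream of a truncated HSV thymidine kinase, an arrangement that could allow ganciclovir counter-selection against random integrants, although the record does not state this use.

According to the depositor, the plasmid was co-transfected with two PX458-based CEBPA guide plasmids into HepG2 cells. Editing was confirmed by PCR, and the tagged line gave anti-FLAG ChIP-seq data that passed quality tests, while anti-FLAG immunoprecipitation with mass spectrometry identified CEBPA.
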