Addgene plasmid #86293: pFETCh_CEBPA
Purpose: Donor vector for 3' FLAG tag of human CEBPA
Depositing lab: Eric Mendenhall & Richard M. Myers. Depositing organization: University of Alabama in Huntsville. Publication: CETCh-seq: CRISPR epitope tagging ChIP-seq of DNA-binding proteins. Savic D, Partridge EC, Newberry KM, Smith SB, Meadows SK, Roberts BS, Mackiewicz M, Mendenhall EM, Myers RM. Genome Res. 2015 Sep 9. 10.1101/gr.193540.115 PubMed 26355004.
Backbone
  Vector backbone: pFETCh_Donor
  Vector type: CRISPR
Growth in bacteria
  Bacterial resistance: Kanamycin, 50 μg/mL
  Growth temperature: 37°C
  Growth strain: DH5alpha
  Copy number: High Copy
Gene/Insert
  Gene/Insert name: CEBPA homology arms
  Species: H. sapiens (human)
  Entrez Gene: CEBPA (a.k.a. C/EBP-alpha, CEBP)
  Tag / fusion protein: 3XFLAG-P2A-NeoR (C terminal on insert)
  Cloning method: Gibson Cloning
  Sequencing primers: 5′ acgcctgtgaaaccgtacta; 3′ aactgttgggaagggcgatc
Terms and licenses: Academic/Nonprofit Terms; Industry Terms: Not Available to Industry
Depositor comments: This plasmid was co-transfected along with PX458_CEBPA_1 and PX458_CEBPA_2 into HepG2 cells, and genomic editing was verified by PCR. The donor nucleotide sequence in the final codon of the CEBPA gene is modified to discourage sgRNA recognition, while retaining the native amino acid sequence. We performed ChIP-seq on this cell line using anti-FLAG Sigma F1804 and obtained data that passed our quality tests. Immunoprecipitation with anti-FLAG Sigma F1804 followed by mass spectrometry identified CEBPA. All released data, including ChIP-seq files and validation data, are available at the ENCODE web portal: https://www.encodeproject.org/search/?searchTerm=flag&type=Experiment&lab.title=Richard+Myers%2C+HAIB . Note: This plasmid is part of the Mendenhall and Meyers CRISPR-based Tagging system to add a tag (currently using FLAG) to endogenous proteins. Please see https://www.addgene.org/crispr/tagging/ for more details.
How to cite: pFETCh_CEBPA was a gift from Eric Mendenhall & Richard M. Myers (Addgene plasmid # 86293 ; http://n2t.net/addgene:86293 ; RRID:Addgene_86293)
